Addgene plasmid #154253: pEF1α -NWM-Node 1
Purpose: expresses reconstructed New World monkey retroCHMP3 Node 1 in mammalian cells
Depositing lab: Wesley Sundquist. Depositing organization: University of Utah. Publication: Recurrent evolution of an inhibitor of ESCRT-dependent virus budding and LINE-1 retrotransposition in primates. Rheinemann L, Downhour DM, Davenport KA, McKeown AN, Sundquist WI, Elde NC. Curr Biol. 2022 Feb 25. pii: S0960-9822(22)00240-8. doi: 10.1016/j.cub.2022.02.018. PubMed 35245459.
Backbone
  Vector backbone: pEF-GFP
  Backbone manufacturer: #11154
  Backbone size w/o insert (bp): 4311
  Total vector size (bp): 4829
  Modifications to backbone: deleted GFP
  Vector type: Mammalian Expression
Growth in bacteria
  Bacterial resistance: Ampicillin, 100 μg/mL
  Growth temperature: 37°C
  Growth strain: DH5alpha
  Copy number: Unknown
Gene/Insert
  Gene/Insert name: reconstructed Node 1 of New World monkey retroCHMP3
  Insert size (bp): 518
  Promoter: EF1-alpha
  Tag / fusion protein: HA (C terminal on insert)
  Cloning method: Restriction Enzyme; 5′ cloning site KpnI (not destroyed); 3′ cloning site NotI (not destroyed)
  Sequencing primers: 5′ ggaatttgccctttttgagtttgg
Resource information
  A portion of this plasmid was derived from a plasmid made by: Diane Downhour, Nels Elde laboratory, University of Utah
Terms and licenses: Academic/Nonprofit Terms; Industry Terms: Not Available to Industry
How to cite: pEF1α -NWM-Node 1 was a gift from Wesley Sundquist (Addgene plasmid # 154253 ; http://n2t.net/addgene:154253 ; RRID:Addgene_154253)
