[The description below was written by a language model from this plasmid's Addgene catalogue record and pLannotate feature annotations shown in this document.]
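Description:
pEF1α-NWM-Node 1 is a mammalian expression plasmid built on the pEF-GFP backbone from which the GFP reporter has been deleted and replaced by a reconstructed ancestral sequence, "Node 1", of New World monkey retroCHMP3. It is maintained in E. coli through a high-copy ColE1/pUC-type origin and selected with ampicillin via the β-lactamase gene and its native promoter. No mammalian selection marker is annotated, so the plasmid appears suited to transient expression. An SV40 origin with an adjacent SV40 poly(A) signal is present in the backbone, and this origin would allow episomal replication in cells that supply large T antigen. The short lac promoter/operator, lacI and CMV enhancer fragments are backbone remnants with no evident role in expression.

The roughly 0.5 kb insert lies between retained KpnI and NotI sites, directly downstream of the strong constitutive human EF-1α promoter. The annotation tool recognises the coding region as a fragment related to human CHMP3, a core ESCRT-III subunit. This fits a retroCHMP3 origin, that is, a retrocopy derived from the parental CHMP3 gene. The open reading frame is fused at its C terminus to an HA epitope. The feature is labelled a 3xHA fragment, but its short length agrees with the single HA tag listed in the catalogue entry. Transcripts terminate at a rabbit β-globin polyadenylation signal, preceded by a short β-globin-like fragment. The sequenced record is about 20 bp shorter than the catalogue size.

According to the record and the title of the associated publication, the plasmid serves to express this ancestral variant in mammalian cells, in work on retroCHMP3 as an inhibitor of ESCRT-dependent virus budding and LINE-1 retrotransposition in primates. The HA tag allows detection of the protein.
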