Features (pLannotate 1.2.2; 18 found; start..end, strand, type, name):
      1..1182    +  promoter       EF-1α promoter: strong constitutive promoter for human elongation factor EF-1α
   1184..1205    +  misc_feature   MCS (fragment): multiple cloning site
   1215..1679    +  CDS            CHMP3 (fragment): CHMP3_HUMAN - Also known as CGI149, NEDF, VPS24. Experimental evidence at protein level: Swiss-Prot protein existence level 1. Probable core component of the endosomal sorting required for transport complex III (ESCRT-III) which is involved in multivesicular bodies (MVBs) formation and sorting of endosomal cargo proteins into MVBs. MVBs contain intraluminal vesicles (ILVs) that are generated by invagination and scission from the limiting membrane of the endosome and mostly are delivered to lysosomes enabling degradation of membrane proteins, such as stimulated growth factor receptors, lysosoma
   1680..1707    +  CDS            3xHA (fragment): three tandem HA epitope tags
   1718..1789    +  CDS            HBB (fragment): HBB_PONPY - Experimental evidence at transcript level: Swiss-Prot protein existence level 2. Involved in oxygen transport from the lung to the various peripheral tissues. From Pongo pygmaeus (Bornean orangutan).
   1860..1915    +  polyA_signal   β-globin poly(A) signal: rabbit β-globin polyadenylation signal (Gil and Proudfoot, 1987)
   2300..2316    -  protein_bind   lac operator: The lac repressor binds to the lac operator to inhibit transcription in E. coli. This inhibition can be relieved by adding lactose or isopropyl-β-D-thiogalactopyranoside (IPTG). lac repressor encoded by lacI
   2324..2354    -  promoter       lac promoter: promoter for the E. coli lac operon
   2369..2390    -  protein_bind   CAP binding site: CAP binding activates transcription in the presence of cAMP. E. coli catabolite activator protein
   2403..2442    -  CDS            lacI (fragment): lac repressor; lacI; The lac repressor binds to the lac operator to inhibit transcription in E. coli. This inhibition can be relieved by adding lactose or isopropyl-β-D-thiogalactopyranoside (IPTG).
   2449..2471    +  promoter       SV40 promoter (fragment): SV40 enhancer and early promoter
   2495..2630    +  rep_origin     SV40 ori: SV40 origin of replication
   2650..2784    +  polyA_signal   SV40 poly(A) signal: SV40 polyadenylation signal
   2786..2840    -  CDS            lacI (fragment): lac repressor; lacI; The lac repressor binds to the lac operator to inhibit transcription in E. coli. This inhibition can be relieved by adding lactose or isopropyl-β-D-thiogalactopyranoside (IPTG).
   3023..3611    -  rep_origin     ori: high-copy-number ColE1/pMB1/pBR322/pUC origin of replication
   3782..4642    -  CDS            AmpR: β-lactamase; bla; confers resistance to ampicillin, carbenicillin, and related antibiotics
   4643..4747    -  promoter       AmpR promoter: bla
   4778..4796    +  enhancer       CMV enhancer (fragment): human cytomegalovirus immediate early enhancer
>Addgene plasmid #154253 | pEF1α -NWM-Node 1 | addgene full sequence | sequence record 328855 | Addgene NGS Result
GCTCCGGTGCCCGTCAGTGGGCAGAGCGCACATCGCCCACAGTCCCCGAGAAGTTGGGGGGAGGGGTCGG
CAATTGAACCGGTGCCTAGAGAAGGTGGCGCGGGGTAAACTGGGAAAGTGATGTCGTGTACTGGCTCCGC
CTTTTTCCCGAGGGTGGGGGAGAACCGTATATAAGTGCAGTAGTCGCCGTGAACGTTCTTTTTCGCAACG
GGTTTGCCGCCAGAACACAGGTAAGTGCCGTGTGTGGTTCCCGCGGGCCTGGCCTCTTTACGGGTTATGG
CCCTTGCGTGCCTTGAATTACTTCCACGCCCCTGGCTGCAGTACGTGATTCTTGATCCCGAGCTTCGGGT
TGGAAGTGGGTGGGAGAGTTCGAGGCCTTGCGCTTAAGGAGCCCCTTCGCCTCGTGCTTGAGTTGAGGCC
TGGCCTGGGCGCTGGGGCCGCCGCGTGCGAATCTGGTGGCACCTTCGCGCCTGTCTCGCTGCTTTCGATA
AGTCTCTAGCCATTTAAAATTTTTGATGACCTGCTGCGACGCTTTTTTTCTGGCAAGATAGTCTTGTAAA
TGCGGGCCAAGATCTGCACACTGGTATTTCGGTTTTTGGGGCCGCGGGCGGCGACGGGGCCCGTGCGTCC
CAGCGCACATGTTCGGCGAGGCGGGGCCTGCGAGCGCGGCCACCGAGAATCGGACGGGGGTAGTCTCAAG
CTGGCCGGCCTGCTCTGGTGCCTGGCCTCGCGCCGCCGTGTATCGCCCCGCCCTGGGCGGCAAGGCTGGC
CCGGTCGGCACCAGTTGCGTGAGCGGAAAGATGGCCGCTTCCCGGCCCTGCTGCAGGGAGCTCAAAATGG
AGGACGCGGCGCTCGGGAGAGCGGGCGGGTGAGTCACCCACACAAAGGAAAAGGGCCTTTCCGTCCTCAG
CCGTCGCTTCATGTGACTCCACGGAGTACCGGGCGCCGTCCAGGCACCTCGATTAGTTCTCGAGCTTTTG
GAGTACGTCGTCTTTAGGTTGGGGGGAGGGGTTTTATGCGATGGAGTTTCCCCACACTGAGTGGGTGGAG
ACTGAAGTTAGGCCAGCTTGGCACTTGATGTAATTCTCCTTGGAATTTGCCCTTTTTGAGTTTGGATCTT
GGTTCATTCTCAAGCCTCAGACAGTGGTTCAAAGTTTTTTTCTTCCATTTCAGGTGTCGTGAGGAATTCT
GCAGTCGACGGTACCCAATTTGCCATGGGGCTGTTTGGAAAAACCCAGGAGAAGCCACCAAAAGAACTGG
TCAATGAATGGTCATTGAAGATAAGAAAGGAAATGAGAGTTGTTGACAGGCAAATAAGGGATATCCAAAG
AGAAGAAGAAAAAGTGAAACGATCTGTGAAAGATGCAGCCAAGAAGGGCCAGAAGGATGTCTGCACAGTT
CTGGCCAAGGAGATGATCAGGTCAAGGAAGGCCGTGAGCAAGCTGTATGCATCCAAAGCGCCCATGAACT
CGGTGCTCATGGGGATGAGGAACCAGCTCGCGGTCTTGCGAGTGGCTGGTTCCCTGCAGAAGAGCACAGA
AGTGATGAGGGCCGTGCAAAGTCTTGTGAAGATTCCAGAAATTCAGGCCACCATGAGGGAGCTGTCCAAA
GAAATGATGAAGGCTGGGATCATAGAGGAGATGTTAGAGGACACTTTCGAAAGCATGGACGATCAGGAAT
ACCCATACGATGTTCCAGATTACGCTTGAGCGGCCGCACTCCTCAGGTGCAGGCTGCCTATCAGAAGGTG
GTGGCTGGTGTGGCCAATGCCCTGGCTCACAAATACCACTGAGATCTTTTTCCCTCTGCCAAAAATTATG
GGGACATCATGAAGCCCCTTGAGCATCTGACTTCTGGCTAATAAAGGAAATTTATTTTCATTGCAATAGT
GTGTTGGAATTTTTTGTGTCTCTCACTCGGAAGGACATATGGGAGGGCAAATCATTTAAAACATCAGAAT
GAGTATTTGGTTTAGAGTTTGGCAACATATGCCCATATGCTGGCTGCCATGAACAAAGGTTGGCTATAAA
GAGGTCATCAGTATATGAAACAGCCCCCTGCTGTCCATTCCTTATTCCATAGAAAAGCCTTGACTTGAGG
TTAGATTTTTTTTATATTTTGTTTTGTGTTATTTTTTTCTTTAACATCCCTAAAATTTTCCTTACATGTT
TTACTAGCCAGATTTTTCCTCCTCTCCTGACTACTCCCAGTCATAGCTGTCCCTCTTCTCTTATGGAGAT
CCCTCGACCTGCAGCCCAAGCTTGGCGTAATCATGGTCATAGCTGTTTCCTGTGTGAAATTGTTATCCGC
TCACAATTCCACACAACATACGAGCCGGAAGCATAAAGTGTAAAGCCTGGGGTGCCTAATGAGTGAGCTA
ACTCACATTAATTGCGTTGCGCTCACTGCCCGCTTTCCAGTCGGGAAACCTGTCGTGCCAGCGGATCCGC
ATCTCAATTAGTCAGCAACCATAGTCCCGCCCCTAACTCCGCCCATCCCGCCCCTAACTCCGCCCAGTTC
CGCCCATTCTCCGCCCCATGGCTGACTAATTTTTTTTATTTATGCAGAGGCCGAGGCCGCCTCGGCCTCT
GAGCTATTCCAGAAGTAGTGAGGAGGCTTTTTTGGAGGCCTAGGCTTTTGCAAAAAGCTAACTTGTTTAT
TGCAGCTTATAATGGTTACAAATAAAGCAATAGCATCACAAATTTCACAAATAAAGCATTTTTTTCACTG
CATTCTAGTTGTGGTTTGTCCAAACTCATCAATGTATCTTATCATGTCTGGATCCGCTGCATTAATGAAT
CGGCCAACGCGCGGGGAGAGGCGGTTTGCGTATTGGGCGCTCTTCCGCTTCCTCGCTCACTGACTCGCTG
CGCTCGGTCGTTCGGCTGCGGCGAGCGGTATCAGCTCACTCAAAGGCGGTAATACGGTTATCCACAGAAT
CAGGGGATAACGCAGGAAAGAACATGTGAGCAAAAGGCCAGCAAAAGGCCAGGAACCGTAAAAAGGCCGC
GTTGCTGGCGTTTTTCCATAGGCTCCGCCCCCCTGACGAGCATCACAAAAATCGACGCTCAAGTCAGAGG
TGGCGAAACCCGACAGGACTATAAAGATACCAGGCGTTTCCCCCTGGAAGCTCCCTCGTGCGCTCTCCTG
TTCCGACCCTGCCGCTTACCGGATACCTGTCCGCCTTTCTCCCTTCGGGAAGCGTGGCGCTTTCTCATAG
CTCACGCTGTAGGTATCTCAGTTCGGTGTAGGTCGTTCGCTCCAAGCTGGGCTGTGTGCACGAACCCCCC
GTTCAGCCCGACCGCTGCGCCTTATCCGGTAACTATCGTCTTGAGTCCAACCCGGTAAGACACGACTTAT
CGCCACTGGCAGCAGCCACTGGTAACAGGATTAGCAGAGCGAGGTATGTAGGCGGTGCTACAGAGTTCTT
GAAGTGGTGGCCTAACTACGGCTACACTAGAAGAACAGTATTTGGTATCTGCGCTCTGCTGAAGCCAGTT
ACCTTCGGAAAAAGAGTTGGTAGCTCTTGATCCGGCAAACAAACCACCGCTGGTAGCGGTGGTTTTTTTG
TTTGCAAGCAGCAGATTACGCGCAGAAAAAAAGGATCTCAAGAAGATCCTTTGATCTTTTCTACGGGGTC
TGACGCTCAGTGGAACGAAAACTCACGTTAAGGGATTTTGGTCATGAGATTATCAAAAAGGATCTTCACC
TAGATCCTTTTAAATTAAAAATGAAGTTTTAAATCAATCTAAAGTATATATGAGTAAACTTGGTCTGACA
GTTACCAATGCTTAATCAGTGAGGCACCTATCTCAGCGATCTGTCTATTTCGTTCATCCATAGTTGCCTG
ACTCCCCGTCGTGTAGATAACTACGATACGGGAGGGCTTACCATCTGGCCCCAGTGCTGCAATGATACCG
CGAGACCCACGCTCACCGGCTCCAGATTTATCAGCAATAAACCAGCCAGCCGGAAGGGCCGAGCGCAGAA
GTGGTCCTGCAACTTTATCCGCCTCCATCCAGTCTATTAATTGTTGCCGGGAAGCTAGAGTAAGTAGTTC
GCCAGTTAATAGTTTGCGCAACGTTGTTGCCATTGCTACAGGCATCGTGGTGTCACGCTCGTCGTTTGGT
ATGGCTTCATTCAGCTCCGGTTCCCAACGATCAAGGCGAGTTACATGATCCCCCATGTTGTGCAAAAAAG
CGGTTAGCTCCTTCGGTCCTCCGATCGTTGTCAGAAGTAAGTTGGCCGCAGTGTTATCACTCATGGTTAT
GGCAGCACTGCATAATTCTCTTACTGTCATGCCATCCGTAAGATGCTTTTCTGTGACTGGTGAGTACTCA
ACCAAGTCATTCTGAGAATAGTGTATGCGGCGACCGAGTTGCTCTTGCCCGGCGTCAATACGGGATAATA
CCGCGCCACATAGCAGAACTTTAAAAGTGCTCATCATTGGAAAACGTTCTTCGGGGCGAAAACTCTCAAG
GATCTTACCGCTGTTGAGATCCAGTTCGATGTAACCCACTCGTGCACCCAACTGATCTTCAGCATCTTTT
ACTTTCACCAGCGTTTCTGGGTGAGCAAAAACAGGAAGGCAAAATGCCGCAAAAAAGGGAATAAGGGCGA
CACGGAAATGTTGAATACTCATACTCTTCCTTTTTCAATATTATTGAAGCATTTATCAGGGTTATTGTCT
CATGAGCGGATACATATTTGAATGTATTTAGAAAAATAAACAAATAGGGGTTCCGCGCACATTTCCCCGA
AAAGTGCCACCTGGGTCGACATTGATTATTGACTAGATCATCGCGTGAG
