>Addgene plasmid #154253 | pEF1α -NWM-Node 1 | depositor partial sequence | sequence record 298494 | pEF1α -NWM-Node 1 sequence 518 bps
GGTACCCAATTTGCCATGGGGCTGTTTGGAAAAACCCAGGAGAAGCCACCAAAAGAACTGGTCAATGAAT
GGTCATTGAAGATAAGAAAGGAAATGAGAGTTGTTGACAGGCAAATAAGGGATATCCAAAGAGAAGAAGA
AAAAGTGAAACGATCTGTGAAAGATGCAGCCAAGAAGGGCCAGAAGGATGTCTGCACAGTTCTGGCCAAG
GAGATGATCAGGTCAAGGAAGGCCGTGAGCAAGCTGTATGCATCCAAAGCGCCCATGAACTCGGTGCTCA
TGGGGATGAGGAACCAGCTCGCGGTCTTGCGAGTGGCTGGTTCCCTGCAGAAGAGCACAGAAGTGATGAG
GGCCGTGCAAAGTCTTGTGAAGATTCCAGAAATTCAGGCCACCATGAGGGAGCTGTCCAAAGAAATGATG
AAGGCTGGGATCATAGAGGAGATGTTAGAGGACACTTTCGAAAGCATGGACGATCAGGAATACCCATACG
ATGTTCCAGATTACGCTTGAGCGGCCGC
